Addgene plasmid #134588: pET28a-DDX43-NT-G46D
Purpose: Express human DDX43 N-terminal region (1-253 aa, with G46D mutation) in E. coli
Depositing lab: Yuliang Wu. Depositing organization: University of Saskatchewan. Publication: The DEAD-box protein DDX43 (HAGE) is a dual RNA-DNA helicase and has a K-homology domain required for full nucleic acid unwinding activity. Talwar T, Vidhyasagar V, Qing J, Guo M, Kariem A, Lu Y, Singh RS, Lukong KE, Wu Y. J Biol Chem. 2017 Jun 23;292(25):10429-10443. doi: 10.1074/jbc.M117.774950. Epub 2017 May 3. PubMed 28468824.
Backbone
  Vector backbone: pET28a
  Backbone manufacturer: Novagen
  Backbone size w/o insert (bp): 5369
  Total vector size (bp): 6052
  Modifications to backbone: None
  Vector type: Bacterial Expression
Growth in bacteria
  Bacterial resistance: Kanamycin, 50 μg/mL
  Growth temperature: 37°C
  Growth strain: DH5alpha
  Growth instructions: None
  Copy number: High Copy
Gene/Insert
  Gene/Insert name: DDX43-N-terminal (1-253 aa) with G46D mutation (alt names: HAGE; DEAD-Box Helicase 43; CT13)
  Species: H. sapiens (human)
  Insert size (bp): 1944
  Mutation: full-length (G154D)
  GenBank ID: NM_018665
  Entrez Gene: DDX43 (a.k.a. CT13, HAGE)
  Promoter: T7
  Tag / fusion protein: His (C terminal on backbone)
  Cloning method: Restriction Enzyme; 5′ cloning site Nde I (not destroyed); 3′ cloning site Xho I (not destroyed)
  Sequencing primers: 5′ T7 promoter; 3′ T7 terminator
Terms and licenses: Academic/Nonprofit Terms; Industry Terms: Not Available to Industry
How to cite: pET28a-DDX43-NT-G46D was a gift from Yuliang Wu (Addgene plasmid # 134588 ; http://n2t.net/addgene:134588 ; RRID:Addgene_134588)
