[The description below was written by a language model from this plasmid's Addgene catalogue record and pLannotate feature annotations shown in this document.]
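Description:
pET28a-DDX43-NT-G46D is a bacterial expression plasmid built on the Novagen pET28a backbone for producing the N-terminal region (residues 1–253) of human DDX43, also known as HAGE or CT13, a DEAD-box helicase, carrying a G46D substitution. The fragment was cloned between NdeI and XhoI sites, both retained. The plasmid is maintained in E. coli through a ColE1/pMB1-type origin accompanied by the bom region and the rop gene. It is selected with kanamycin via the aph(3')-Ia KanR gene, and an f1 origin is also present. The catalogue lists it as high copy, although rop normally moderates copy number.

Expression is driven by the T7 promoter followed by a lac operator and the T7 gene 10 ribosome binding site. The plasmid-borne lacI gene supplies repressor, so transcription stays off until induction with IPTG in a host that provides T7 RNA polymerase, and a T7 terminator closes the unit. The feature table shows a DDX43 fragment of about 765 bp, consistent with 253 codons, followed directly by a histidine tag, matching the recorded C-terminal His tag. Upstream of the insert, the annotation also detects a short His-tag-like fragment and a thrombin cleavage site, as expected for NdeI cloning in pET28a. The protein may therefore carry histidine tags at both ends, though the catalogue mentions only the C-terminal one.

Some catalogue fields disagree with the name and stated purpose. The listed insert size of 1944 bp and the mutation entry "full-length (G154D)" appear to describe a different construct in the series, whereas the total size and annotated sequence fit the truncated fragment. The mutant protein is suited to purification and biochemical study of DDX43's N-terminal region, which the associated publication links to a K-homology domain needed for full unwinding activity.
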