Features (pLannotate 1.2.2; 21 found; start..end, strand, type, name):
     12..440     +  rep_origin     f1 ori (sequence partly withheld): f1 bacteriophage origin of replication; arrow indicates direction of (+) strand synthesis
    493..550     +  promoter       AmpR promoter (fragment): bla
    559..1374    -  CDS            KanR: aminoglycoside phosphotransferase; aph(3')-Ia; confers resistance to kanamycin in bacteria or G418 (Geneticin®) in eukaryotes
   1496..2084    +  rep_origin     ori: high-copy-number ColE1/pMB1/pBR322/pUC origin of replication
   2270..2409    -  misc_feature   bom: basis of mobility region from pBR322
   2511..2702    -  CDS            rop: Rop protein, which maintains plasmids at low copy number; rop
   2719..3099    +  CDS            YPB1_ECOLX: Protein predicted: Swiss-Prot protein existence level 4. From Escherichia coli.
   3171..3462    -  CDS            TcR (fragment): tetracycline efflux protein; tet; confers resistance to tetracycline
   3477..3498    -  protein_bind   CAP binding site: CAP binding activates transcription in the presence of cAMP. E. coli catabolite activator protein
   3511..4593    -  CDS            lacI: lac repressor; lacI; The lac repressor binds to the lac operator to inhibit transcription in E. coli. This inhibition can be relieved by adding lactose or isopropyl-β-D-thiogalactopyranoside (IPTG).
   4594..4671    -  promoter       lacI promoter: lacI
   4679..4958    -  CDS            TcR (fragment): tetracycline efflux protein; tet; confers resistance to tetracycline
   4980..4998    +  promoter       T7 promoter: promoter for bacteriophage T7 RNA polymerase
   4999..5023    +  protein_bind   lac operator: The lac repressor binds to the lac operator to inhibit transcription in E. coli. This inhibition can be relieved by adding lactose or isopropyl-β-D-thiogalactopyranoside (IPTG). lac repressor encoded by lacI
   5038..5060    +  RBS            RBS: efficient ribosome binding site from bacteriophage T7 gene 10 (Olins and Rangwala, 1989)
   5079..5095    +  CDS            capTEV™ (fragment): composite tag for in vivo biotinylation, TEV protease cleavage, and 6xHis tagging
   5106..5123    +  CDS            thrombin site: thrombin recognition and cleavage site
   5127..5891    +  CDS            DDX43 (fragment): DDX43_HUMAN - Also known as HAGE. Experimental evidence at protein level: Swiss-Prot protein existence level 1. From Homo sapiens (Human).
   5892..5909    +  CDS            9xHis (fragment): 9xHis affinity tag
   5919..5968    +  CDS            SET1 (fragment): solubility-enhancement tag derived from T7 phage gene 10B
   5976..6023    +  terminator     T7 terminator: transcription terminator for bacteriophage T7 RNA polymerase
>Addgene plasmid #134588 | pET28a-DDX43-NT-G46D | addgene full sequence | sequence record 266978 | Addgene NGS Result
TGGCGAATGGG
[124 nt withheld, positions 12-135]
C
[91 nt withheld, positions 137-227]
A
[49 nt withheld, positions 229-277]
CCTTTGACGTTGGAGTCCACGTTCTTT
[37 nt withheld, positions 305-341]
ACCCTATCTCGGTCTATTCTTTTGATTTATAAGGGATTTTGCCGATTTCGGCCTATTGGTTAAAAAATGA
GCTGATTTAACAAAAATTTAACGCGAATTTTAACAAAATATTAACGCTTACAATTTAGGTGGCACTTTTC
GGGGAAATGTGCGCGGAACCCCTATTTGTTTATTTTTCTAAATACATTCAAATATGTATCCGCTCATGAA
TTAATTCTTAGAAAAACTCATCGAGCATCAAATGAAACTGCAATTTATTCATATCAGGATTATCAATACC
ATATTTTTGAAAAAGCCGTTTCTGTAATGAAGGAGAAAACTCACCGAGGCAGTTCCATAGGATGGCAAGA
TCCTGGTATCGGTCTGCGATTCCGACTCGTCCAACATCAATACAACCTATTAATTTCCCCTCGTCAAAAA
TAAGGTTATCAAGTGAGAAATCACCATGAGTGACGACTGAATCCGGTGAGAATGGCAAAAGTTTATGCAT
TTCTTTCCAGACTTGTTCAACAGGCCAGCCATTACGCTCGTCATCAAAATCACTCGCATCAACCAAACCG
TTATTCATTCGTGATTGCGCCTGAGCGAGACGAAATACGCGATCGCTGTTAAAAGGACAATTACAAACAG
GAATCGAATGCAACCGGCGCAGGAACACTGCCAGCGCATCAACAATATTTTCACCTGAATCAGGATATTC
TTCTAATACCTGGAATGCTGTTTTCCCGGGGATCGCAGTGGTGAGTAACCATGCATCATCAGGAGTACGG
ATAAAATGCTTGATGGTCGGAAGAGGCATAAATTCCGTCAGCCAGTTTAGTCTGACCATCTCATCTGTAA
CATCATTGGCAACGCTACCTTTGCCATGTTTCAGAAACAACTCTGGCGCATCGGGCTTCCCATACAATCG
ATAGATTGTCGCACCTGATTGCCCGACATTATCGCGAGCCCATTTATACCCATATAAATCAGCATCCATG
TTGGAATTTAATCGCGGCCTAGAGCAAGACGTTTCCCGTTGAATATGGCTCATAACACCCCTTGTATTAC
TGTTTATGTAAGCAGACAGTTTTATTGTTCATGACCAAAATCCCTTAACGTGAGTTTTCGTTCCACTGAG
CGTCAGACCCCGTAGAAAAGATCAAAGGATCTTCTTGAGATCCTTTTTTTCTGCGCGTAATCTGCTGCTT
GCAAACAAAAAAACCACCGCTACCAGCGGTGGTTTGTTTGCCGGATCAAGAGCTACCAACTCTTTTTCCG
AAGGTAACTGGCTTCAGCAGAGCGCAGATACCAAATACTGTCCTTCTAGTGTAGCCGTAGTTAGGCCACC
ACTTCAAGAACTCTGTAGCACCGCCTACATACCTCGCTCTGCTAATCCTGTTACCAGTGGCTGCTGCCAG
TGGCGATAAGTCGTGTCTTACCGGGTTGGACTCAAGACGATAGTTACCGGATAAGGCGCAGCGGTCGGGC
TGAACGGGGGGTTCGTGCACACAGCCCAGCTTGGAGCGAACGACCTACACCGAACTGAGATACCTACAGC
GTGAGCTATGAGAAAGCGCCACGCTTCCCGAAGGGAGAAAGGCGGACAGGTATCCGGTAAGCGGCAGGGT
CGGAACAGGAGAGCGCACGAGGGAGCTTCCAGGGGGAAACGCCTGGTATCTTTATAGTCCTGTCGGGTTT
CGCCACCTCTGACTTGAGCGTCGATTTTTGTGATGCTCGTCAGGGGGGCGGAGCCTATGGAAAAACGCCA
GCAACGCGGCCTTTTTACGGTTCCTGGCCTTTTGCTGGCCTTTTGCTCACATGTTCTTTCCTGCGTTATC
CCCTGATTCTGTGGATAACCGTATTACCGCCTTTGAGTGAGCTGATACCGCTCGCCGCAGCCGAACGACC
GAGCGCAGCGAGTCAGTGAGCGAGGAAGCGGAAGAGCGCCTGATGCGGTATTTTCTCCTTACGCATCTGT
GCGGTATTTCACACCGCAATGGTGCACTCTCAGTACAATCTGCTCTGATGCCGCATAGTTAAGCCAGTAT
ACACTCCGCTATCGCTACGTGACTGGGTCATGGCTGCGCCCCGACACCCGCCAACACCCGCTGACGCGCC
CTGACGGGCTTGTCTGCTCCCGGCATCCGCTTACAGACAAGCTGTGACCGTCTCCGGGAGCTGCATGTGT
CAGAGGTTTTCACCGTCATCACCGAAACGCGCGAGGCAGCTGCGGTAAAGCTCATCAGCGTGGTCGTGAA
GCGATTCACAGATGTCTGCCTGTTCATCCGCGTCCAGCTCGTTGAGTTTCTCCAGAAGCGTTAATGTCTG
GCTTCTGATAAAGCGGGCCATGTTAAGGGCGGTTTTTTCCTGTTTGGTCACTGATGCCTCCGTGTAAGGG
GGATTTCTGTTCATGGGGGTAATGATACCGATGAAACGAGAGAGGATGCTCACGATACGGGTTACTGATG
ATGAACATGCCCGGTTACTGGAACGTTGTGAGGGTAAACAACTGGCGGTATGGATGCGGCGGGACCAGAG
AAAAATCACTCAGGGTCAATGCCAGCGCTTCGTTAATACAGATGTAGGTGTTCCACAGGGTAGCCAGCAG
CATCCTGCGATGCAGATCCGGAACATAATGGTGCAGGGCGCTGACTTCCGCGTTTCCAGACTTTACGAAA
CACGGAAACCGAAGACCATTCATGTTGTTGCTCAGGTCGCAGACGTTTTGCAGCAGCAGTCGCTTCACGT
TCGCTCGCGTATCGGTGATTCATTCTGCTAACCAGTAAGGCAACCCCGCCAGCCTAGCCGGGTCCTCAAC
GACAGGAGCACGATCATGCGCACCCGTGGGGCCGCCATGCCGGCGATAATGGCCTGCTTCTCGCCGAAAC
GTTTGGTGGCGGGACCAGTGACGAAGGCTTGAGCGAGGGCGTGCAAGATTCCGAATACCGCAAGCGACAG
GCCGATCATCGTCGCGCTCCAGCGAAAGCGGTCCTCGCCGAAAATGACCCAGAGCGCTGCCGGCACCTGT
CCTACGAGTTGCATGATAAAGAAGACAGTCATAAGTGCGGCGACGATAGTCATGCCCCGCGCCCACCGGA
AGGAGCTGACTGGGTTGAAGGCTCTCAAGGGCATCGGTCGAGATCCCGGTGCCTAATGAGTGAGCTAACT
TACATTAATTGCGTTGCGCTCACTGCCCGCTTTCCAGTCGGGAAACCTGTCGTGCCAGCTGCATTAATGA
ATCGGCCAACGCGCGGGGAGAGGCGGTTTGCGTATTGGGCGCCAGGGTGGTTTTTCTTTTCACCAGTGAG
ACGGGCAACAGCTGATTGCCCTTCACCGCCTGGCCCTGAGAGAGTTGCAGCAAGCGGTCCACGCTGGTTT
GCCCCAGCAGGCGAAAATCCTGTTTGATGGTGGTTAACGGCGGGATATAACATGAGCTGTCTTCGGTATC
GTCGTATCCCACTACCGAGATATCCGCACCAACGCGCAGCCCGGACTCGGTAATGGCGCGCATTGCGCCC
AGCGCCATCTGATCGTTGGCAACCAGCATCGCAGTGGGAACGATGCCCTCATTCAGCATTTGCATGGTTT
GTTGAAAACCGGACATGGCACTCCAGTCGCCTTCCCGTTCCGCTATCGGCTGAATTTGATTGCGAGTGAG
ATATTTATGCCAGCCAGCCAGACGCAGACGCGCCGAGACAGAACTTAATGGGCCCGCTAACAGCGCGATT
TGCTGGTGACCCAATGCGACCAGATGCTCCACGCCCAGTCGCGTACCGTCTTCATGGGAGAAAATAATAC
TGTTGATGGGTGTCTGGTCAGAGACATCAAGAAATAACGCCGGAACATTAGTGCAGGCAGCTTCCACAGC
AATGGCATCCTGGTCATCCAGCGGATAGTTAATGATCAGCCCACTGACGCGTTGCGCGAGAAGATTGTGC
ACCGCCGCTTTACAGGCTTCGACGCCGCTTCGTTCTACCATCGACACCACCACGCTGGCACCCAGTTGAT
CGGCGCGAGATTTAATCGCCGCGACAATTTGCGACGGCGCGTGCAGGGCCAGACTGGAGGTGGCAACGCC
AATCAGCAACGACTGTTTGCCCGCCAGTTGTTGTGCCACGCGGTTGGGAATGTAATTCAGCTCCGCCATC
GCCGCTTCCACTTTTTCCCGCGTTTTCGCAGAAACGTGGCTGGCCTGGTTCACCACGCGGGAAACGGTCT
GATAAGAGACACCGGCATACTCTGCGACATCGTATAACGTTACTGGTTTCACATTCACCACCCTGAATTG
ACTCTCTTCCGGGCGCTATCATGCCATACCGCGAAAGGTTTTGCGCCATTCGATGGTGTCCGGGATCTCG
ACGCTCTCCCTTATGCGACTCCTGCATTAGGAAGCAGCCCAGTAGTAGGTTGAGGCCGTTGAGCACCGCC
GCCGCAAGGAATGGTGCATGCAAGGAGATGGCGCCCAACAGTCCCCCGGCCACGGGGCCTGCCACCATAC
CCACGCCGAAACAAGCGCTCATGAGCCCGAAGTGGCGAGCCCGATCTTCCCCATCGGTGATGTCGGCGAT
ATAGGCGCCAGCAACCGCACCTGTGGCGCCGGTGATGCCGGCCACGATGCGTCCGGCGTAGAGGATCGAG
ATCTCGATCCCGCGAAATTAATACGACTCACTATAGGGGAATTGTGAGCGGATAACAATTCCCCTCTAGA
AATAATTTTGTTTAACTTTAAGAAGGAGATATACCATGGGCAGCAGCCATCATCATCATCATCACAGCAG
CGGCCTGGTGCCGCGCGGCAGCCATATGTCCCACCACGGAGGAGCTCCCAAGGCCTCTACGTGGGTCGTT
GCTAGTCGGCGAAGCTCGACAGTGTCCCGAGCGCCAGAGAGGAGGCCGGCGGAGGAGTTGAATCGAACAG
GTCCTGAGGGATATAGTGTCGACAGAGGTGGTCGCTGGAGAGGCACCTCTAGGCCCCCGGAGGACGTGGC
CGCTGGTCACGAGGAACTGCCGCTGTGTTTTGCTTTGAAGAGCCACTTTGTTGGCGCGGTAATCGGTCGT
GGTGGGTCAAAAATAAAGAATATACAAAGTACAACAAACACCACAATCCAAATAATACAAGAACAACCAG
AATCATTAGTCAAAATTTTTGGCAGCAAGGCAATGCAAACGAAAGCAAAAGCAGTGATAGACAATTTTGT
TAAAAAGCTAGAAGAAAATTACAATTCAGAATGCGGAATTGATACTGCATTCCAACCTTCTGTTGGAAAA
GATGGAAGCACAGATAACAATGTTGTTGCAGGAGATCGGCCATTGATAGATTGGGATCAAATTAGAGAGG
AAGGTTTGAAATGGCAAAAAACAAAGTGGGCAGATTTACCACCAATTAAGAAAAACTTTTATAAAGAGTC
CACTGCCACAAGTGCCATGTCAAAAGTAGAAGCAGATAGTTGGAGGAAAGAAAATTTTAATATAACGTGG
GATGACTTGAAGGATGGGGAGAAACGACCTATCCCCAATCCTACCTGCACATTTGATGACGCCTTTCAAT
GTTATCCTGAGGTTCTCGAGCACCACCACCACCACCACTGAGATCCGGCTGCTAACAAAGCCCGAAAGGA
AGCTGAGTTGGCTGCTGCCACCGCTGAGCAATAACTAGCATAACCCCTTGGGGCCTCTAAACGGGTCTTG
AGGGGTTTTTTGCTGAAAGGAGGAACTATATCCGGAT
